Addgene plasmid #71606: pJK601
Purpose: Produces Acetobacter aceti 1023 N5-carboxyaminoimidazole ribonucleotide mutase, Tyr154>Phe mutant (AaPurE1-Y154F)
Depositing lab: T. J. Kappock. Depositing organization: Purdue University.
Backbone
  Vector backbone: pET23a
  Backbone size w/o insert (bp): 3666
  Total vector size (bp): 4176
  Vector type: Bacterial Expression
Growth in bacteria
  Bacterial resistance: Ampicillin, 100 μg/mL
  Growth temperature: 37°C
  Growth strain: DH5alpha
  Copy number: High Copy
Gene/Insert
  Gene/Insert name: N5-carboxyaminoimidazole ribonucleotide mutase (alt names: purE; AZ09_02690)
  Species: Acetobacter aceti 1023
  Mutation: changes tyrosine-154 to phenylalanine, additional N-terminal methionine
  GenBank ID: AAZ04483.1 KDE21029.1
  Promoter: T7
  Cloning method: Restriction Enzyme; 5′ cloning site NdeI (not destroyed); 3′ cloning site EcoRI (not destroyed)
  Sequencing primers: 5′ T7 promoter; 3′ T7 terminator
Terms and licenses: Academic/Nonprofit Terms; Industry Terms: Not Available to Industry
How to cite: pJK601 was a gift from T. J. Kappock (Addgene plasmid # 71606 ; http://n2t.net/addgene:71606 ; RRID:Addgene_71606)
