[The description below was written by a language model from this plasmid's Addgene catalogue record and pLannotate feature annotations shown in this document.]
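Description:
pJK601 is a bacterial expression plasmid built on the pET23a backbone (4,176 bp in total) that produces a point mutant of N5-carboxyaminoimidazole ribonucleotide mutase (PurE) from Acetobacter aceti 1023. The purE coding sequence was cloned between the NdeI and EcoRI sites, both of which are retained. It carries a tyrosine-154 to phenylalanine substitution and an additional N-terminal methionine, giving the protein designated AaPurE1-Y154F. Expression is driven by the bacteriophage T7 promoter, with the efficient T7 gene 10 ribosome binding site upstream and the T7 terminator downstream, so protein production requires a host that supplies T7 RNA polymerase. The automated annotation labels the insert as a fragment matching Escherichia coli PurE. This reflects homology to the reference entry rather than the source organism, which the catalogue gives as A. aceti.

The plasmid is maintained through a ColE1/pMB1-type origin and selected with ampicillin via the β-lactamase gene and its own promoter. An f1 origin is also present, which allows single-stranded DNA production. The annotation additionally detects the pBR322 bom region and a rop gene, although the catalogue lists the plasmid as high copy. A short His-tag fragment lies downstream of the insert in the vector sequence, along with a small match to a T7 gene 10B-derived tag. The record does not state whether the His tag is fused to the expressed protein or excluded by a stop codon in the insert.

PurE catalyses the conversion of N5-CAIR to CAIR in purine biosynthesis. The construct is suited to overproducing the Y154F variant, presumably to examine the contribution of this tyrosine to the enzyme's properties, though the record does not give the specific experimental aim.
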