Features (pLannotate 1.2.2; 13 found; start..end, strand, type, name):
     12..467     +  rep_origin     f1 ori (sequence partly withheld): f1 bacteriophage origin of replication; arrow indicates direction of (+) strand synthesis
    494..598     +  promoter       AmpR promoter: bla
    599..1459    +  CDS            AmpR: β-lactamase; bla; confers resistance to ampicillin, carbenicillin, and related antibiotics
   1630..2218    +  rep_origin     ori: high-copy-number ColE1/pMB1/pBR322/pUC origin of replication
   2404..2546    -  misc_feature   bom: basis of mobility region from pBR322
   2648..2839    -  CDS            rop: Rop protein, which maintains plasmids at low copy number; rop
   2856..3236    +  CDS            YPB1_ECOLX: Protein predicted: Swiss-Prot protein existence level 4. From Escherichia coli.
   3348..3366    +  promoter       T7 promoter: promoter for bacteriophage T7 RNA polymerase
   3398..3420    +  RBS            RBS: efficient ribosome binding site from bacteriophage T7 gene 10 (Olins and Rangwala, 1989)
   3500..3961    +  CDS            purE (fragment): PURE_ECOLI - Experimental evidence at protein level: Swiss-Prot protein existence level 1. Catalyzes the conversion of N5-carboxyaminoimidazole ribonucleotide (N5-CAIR) to 4-carboxy-5-aminoimidazole ribonucleotide (CAIR). From Escherichia coli (strain K12).
   4020..4037    +  CDS            9xHis (fragment): 9xHis affinity tag
   4047..4096    +  CDS            SET1 (fragment): solubility-enhancement tag derived from T7 phage gene 10B
   4104..4151    +  terminator     T7 terminator: transcription terminator for bacteriophage T7 RNA polymerase
>Addgene plasmid #71606 | pJK601 | depositor full sequence | sequence record 131683 | pJK601 sequence 4176 bps
TGGCGAATGGG
[124 nt withheld, positions 12-135]
C
[91 nt withheld, positions 137-227]
A
[49 nt withheld, positions 229-277]
CCTTTGACGTTGGAGTCCACGTTCTTT
[37 nt withheld, positions 305-341]
ACCCTATCTCGGTCTATTCTTTTGATTTATAAGGGATTTTGCCGATTTCGGCCTATTGGTTAAAAAATGA
GCTGATTTAACAAAAATTTAACGCGAATTTTAACAAAATATTAACGTTTACAATTTCAGGTGGCACTTTT
CGGGGAAATGTGCGCGGAACCCCTATTTGTTTATTTTTCTAAATACATTCAAATATGTATCCGCTCATGA
GACAATAACCCTGATAAATGCTTCAATAATATTGAAAAAGGAAGAGTATGAGTATTCAACATTTCCGTGT
CGCCCTTATTCCCTTTTTTGCGGCATTTTGCCTTCCTGTTTTTGCTCACCCAGAAACGCTGGTGAAAGTA
AAAGATGCTGAAGATCAGTTGGGTGCACGAGTGGGTTACATCGAACTGGATCTCAACAGCGGTAAGATCC
TTGAGAGTTTTCGCCCCGAAGAACGTTTTCCAATGATGAGCACTTTTAAAGTTCTGCTATGTGGCGCGGT
ATTATCCCGTATTGACGCCGGGCAAGAGCAACTCGGTCGCCGCATACACTATTCTCAGAATGACTTGGTT
GAGTACTCACCAGTCACAGAAAAGCATCTTACGGATGGCATGACAGTAAGAGAATTATGCAGTGCTGCCA
TAACCATGAGTGATAACACTGCGGCCAACTTACTTCTGACAACGATCGGAGGACCGAAGGAGCTAACCGC
TTTTTTGCACAACATGGGGGATCATGTAACTCGCCTTGATCGTTGGGAACCGGAGCTGAATGAAGCCATA
CCAAACGACGAGCGTGACACCACGATGCCTGCAGCAATGGCAACAACGTTGCGCAAACTATTAACTGGCG
AACTACTTACTCTAGCTTCCCGGCAACAATTAATAGACTGGATGGAGGCGGATAAAGTTGCAGGACCACT
TCTGCGCTCGGCCCTTCCGGCTGGCTGGTTTATTGCTGATAAATCTGGAGCCGGTGAGCGTGGGTCTCGC
GGTATCATTGCAGCACTGGGGCCAGATGGTAAGCCCTCCCGTATCGTAGTTATCTACACGACGGGGAGTC
AGGCAACTATGGATGAACGAAATAGACAGATCGCTGAGATAGGTGCCTCACTGATTAAGCATTGGTAACT
GTCAGACCAAGTTTACTCATATATACTTTAGATTGATTTAAAACTTCATTTTTAATTTAAAAGGATCTAG
GTGAAGATCCTTTTTGATAATCTCATGACCAAAATCCCTTAACGTGAGTTTTCGTTCCACTGAGCGTCAG
ACCCCGTAGAAAAGATCAAAGGATCTTCTTGAGATCCTTTTTTTCTGCGCGTAATCTGCTGCTTGCAAAC
AAAAAAACCACCGCTACCAGCGGTGGTTTGTTTGCCGGATCAAGAGCTACCAACTCTTTTTCCGAAGGTA
ACTGGCTTCAGCAGAGCGCAGATACCAAATACTGTCCTTCTAGTGTAGCCGTAGTTAGGCCACCACTTCA
AGAACTCTGTAGCACCGCCTACATACCTCGCTCTGCTAATCCTGTTACCAGTGGCTGCTGCCAGTGGCGA
TAAGTCGTGTCTTACCGGGTTGGACTCAAGACGATAGTTACCGGATAAGGCGCAGCGGTCGGGCTGAACG
GGGGGTTCGTGCACACAGCCCAGCTTGGAGCGAACGACCTACACCGAACTGAGATACCTACAGCGTGAGC
TATGAGAAAGCGCCACGCTTCCCGAAGGGAGAAAGGCGGACAGGTATCCGGTAAGCGGCAGGGTCGGAAC
AGGAGAGCGCACGAGGGAGCTTCCAGGGGGAAACGCCTGGTATCTTTATAGTCCTGTCGGGTTTCGCCAC
CTCTGACTTGAGCGTCGATTTTTGTGATGCTCGTCAGGGGGGCGGAGCCTATGGAAAAACGCCAGCAACG
CGGCCTTTTTACGGTTCCTGGCCTTTTGCTGGCCTTTTGCTCACATGTTCTTTCCTGCGTTATCCCCTGA
TTCTGTGGATAACCGTATTACCGCCTTTGAGTGAGCTGATACCGCTCGCCGCAGCCGAACGACCGAGCGC
AGCGAGTCAGTGAGCGAGGAAGCGGAAGAGCGCCTGATGCGGTATTTTCTCCTTACGCATCTGTGCGGTA
TTTCACACCGCATATATGGTGCACTCTCAGTACAATCTGCTCTGATGCCGCATAGTTAAGCCAGTATACA
CTCCGCTATCGCTACGTGACTGGGTCATGGCTGCGCCCCGACACCCGCCAACACCCGCTGACGCGCCCTG
ACGGGCTTGTCTGCTCCCGGCATCCGCTTACAGACAAGCTGTGACCGTCTCCGGGAGCTGCATGTGTCAG
AGGTTTTCACCGTCATCACCGAAACGCGCGAGGCAGCTGCGGTAAAGCTCATCAGCGTGGTCGTGAAGCG
ATTCACAGATGTCTGCCTGTTCATCCGCGTCCAGCTCGTTGAGTTTCTCCAGAAGCGTTAATGTCTGGCT
TCTGATAAAGCGGGCCATGTTAAGGGCGGTTTTTTCCTGTTTGGTCACTGATGCCTCCGTGTAAGGGGGA
TTTCTGTTCATGGGGGTAATGATACCGATGAAACGAGAGAGGATGCTCACGATACGGGTTACTGATGATG
AACATGCCCGGTTACTGGAACGTTGTGAGGGTAAACAACTGGCGGTATGGATGCGGCGGGACCAGAGAAA
AATCACTCAGGGTCAATGCCAGCGCTTCGTTAATACAGATGTAGGTGTTCCACAGGGTAGCCAGCAGCAT
CCTGCGATGCAGATCCGGAACATAATGGTGCAGGGCGCTGACTTCCGCGTTTCCAGACTTTACGAAACAC
GGAAACCGAAGACCATTCATGTTGTTGCTCAGGTCGCAGACGTTTTGCAGCAGCAGTCGCTTCACGTTCG
CTCGCGTATCGGTGATTCATTCTGCTAACCAGTAAGGCAACCCCGCCAGCCTAGCCGGGTCCTCAACGAC
AGGAGCACGATCATGCGCACCCGTGGCCAGGACCCAACGCTGCCCGAGATCTCGATCCCGCGAAATTAAT
ACGACTCACTATAGGGAGACCACAACGGTTTCCCTCTAGAAATAATTTTGTTTAACTTTAAGAAGGAGAT
ATACATATGATGAGCGAAACCGCCCCCCTGCCCTCTGCTTCCAGTGCTTTAGAAGATAAAGCAGCCTCTG
CCCCCGTTGTGGGCATTATCATGGGCAGCCAGTCAGACTGGGAAACCATGCGCCATGCAGACGCATTGCT
GACAGAGCTGGAAATTCCGCATGAAACCCTCATTGTTTCAGCACATCGTACGCCAGACCGGTTGGCGGAT
TATGCGCGTACGGCAGCCGAACGCGGCCTGAATGTGATTATTGCTGGGGCCGGTGGAGCTGCACATCTGC
CGGGTATGTGTGCGGCATGGACACGCCTGCCCGTGCTGGGTGTTCCAGTAGAATCTCGCGCTCTTAAAGG
CATGGACAGCCTGCTTTCCATTGTGCAGATGCCCGGCGGCGTGCCTGTGGGCACTTTGGCTATTGGGGCA
TCCGGCGCCAAAAATGCCGCCTTGCTGGCCGCCTCCATTCTTGCACTGTTTAACCCGGCCCTTGCCGCAC
GCCTTGAAACATGGCGCGCATTGCAGACGGCCTCTGTCCCCAACTCTCCCATTACCGAAGATAAATGAGA
ATTCGAGCTCCGTCGACAAGCTTGCGGCCGCACTCGAGCACCACCACCACCACCACTGAGATCCGGCTGC
TAACAAAGCCCGAAAGGAAGCTGAGTTGGCTGCTGCCACCGCTGAGCAATAACTAGCATAACCCCTTGGG
GCCTCTAAACGGGTCTTGAGGGGTTTTTTGCTGAAAGGAGGAACTATATCCGGAT
