>Addgene plasmid #71606 | pJK601 | addgene partial sequence | sequence record 134197 | T7term 5'-GCTAGTTATTGCTCAGCGG-3'
TTTCGGGCTTTGTTAGCAGCCGGATCTCAGTGGTGGTGGTGGTGGTGCTCGAGTGCGGCCGCAAGCTTGT
CGACGGAGCTCGAATTCTCATTTATCTTCGGTAATGGGAGAGTTGGGGACAGAGGCCGTCTGCAATGCGC
GCCATGTTTCAAGGCGTGCGGCAAGGGCCGGGTTAAACAGTGCAAGAATGGAGGCGGCCAGCAAGGCGGC
ATTTTTGGCGCCGGATGCCCCAATAGCCAAAGTGCCCACAGGCACGCCGCCGGGCATCTGCACAATGGAA
AGCAGGCTGTCCATGCCTTTAAGAGCGCGAGATTCTACTGGAACACCCAGCACGGGCAGGCGTGTCCATG
CCGCACACATACCCGGCAGATGTGCAGCTCCACCGGCCCCAGCAATAATCACATTCAGGCCGCGTTCGGC
TGCCGTACGCGCATAATCCGCCAACCGGTCTGGCGTACGATGTGCTGAAACAATGAGGGTTTCATGCGGA
ATTTCCAGCTCTGTCAGCAATGCGTCTGCATGGCGCATGGTTTCCCAGTCTGACTGGCTGCCCATGATAA
TGCCCACAACGGGGGCAGAGGCTGCTTTATCTTCTAAAGCACTGGAAGCAGAGGGCAGGGGGGCGGTTTC
GCTCATCATATGTATATCTCCTTCTTAAAGTTAAACAAAATTATTTCTAGAGGGAAACCGTTGTGGTCTC
CCTATAGTGAGTCGTATTAATTTCGCGGGATCGAGATCTCGGGCAGCGTTGGGTCCTGGCCACGGGTGCG
CATGATCGTGCTCCTGTCGTTGAGGACCCGGCTAGGCTGGCGGGGTTGCCTTACTGGTTAGCAGAATGAA
TCACCGATACGCGAGCGAACGTGAAGCGACTGCTGCTGCAAAACGTCTGCGACCTGAGCAACAACATGAA
TGGTCTTCGGTTTCCGTGTTTCGTAAAGTCTGGAAACGCGGAAGTCAGCGCCCTGCACCATTATGTTCCG
GATCTGCATCGCAGGATGCTGCTGGCTACCCTGTGGAACACCTACATCTGTAT
