>Addgene plasmid #71606 | pJK601 | addgene partial sequence | sequence record 134198 | T7 5'-TAATACGACTCACTATAGGG-3'
AATAATTTTGTTTAACTTTAAGAAGGAGATATACATATGATGAGCGAAACCGCCCCCCTGCCCTCTGCTT
CCAGTGCTTTAGAAGATAAAGCAGCCTCTGCCCCCGTTGTGGGCATTATCATGGGCAGCCAGTCAGACTG
GGAAACCATGCGCCATGCAGACGCATTGCTGACAGAGCTGGAAATTCCGCATGAAACCCTCATTGTTTCA
GCACATCGTACGCCAGACCGGTTGGCGGATTATGCGCGTACGGCAGCCGAACGCGGCCTGAATGTGATTA
TTGCTGGGGCCGGTGGAGCTGCACATCTGCCGGGTATGTGTGCGGCATGGACACGCCTGCCCGTGCTGGG
TGTTCCAGTAGAATCTCGCGCTCTTAAAGGCATGGACAGCCTGCTTTCCATTGTGCAGATGCCCGGCGGC
GTGCCTGTGGGCACTTTGGCTATTGGGGCATCCGGCGCCAAAAATGCCGCCTTGCTGGCCGCCTCCATTC
TTGCACTGTTTAACCCGGCCCTTGCCGCACGCCTTGAAACATGGCGCGCATTGCAGACGGCCTCTGTCCC
CAACTCTCCCATTACCGAAGATAAATGAGAATTCGAGCTCCGTCGACAAGCTTGCGGCCGCACTCGAGCA
CCACCACCACCACCACTGAGATCCGGCTGCTAACAAAGCCCGAAAGGAAGCTGAGTTGGCTGCTGCCACC
GCTGAGCAATAACTAGCATAACCCCTTGGGGCCTCTAAACGGGTCTTGAGGGGTTTTTTGCTGAAAGGAG
GAACTATATCCGGATTGGCGAATGGG
[124 nt withheld, positions 797-920]
CG
